LOCUS       Exported 6124 bp ds-DNA circular SYN 13-MAY-2021
DEFINITION  Bacterial expression of mutant human alpha synuclein.
ACCESSION   .
VERSION     .
KEYWORDS    pET11a asyn Q79N (Q109H) (TAC-->TAT)
SOURCE      synthetic DNA construct
  ORGANISM  synthetic DNA construct
REFERENCE   1 (bases 1 to 6124)
  TITLE     Lashuel Lab plasmids
REFERENCE   2 (bases 1 to 6124)
  AUTHORS   .
  TITLE     Direct Submission
  JOURNAL   Exported May 13, 2021 from SnapGene Server 1.1.58
            http://www.snapgene.com
FEATURES             Location/Qualifiers
     source          1..6124
                     /organism="synthetic DNA construct"
                     /mol_type="other DNA"
     rep_origin      2..590
                     /direction=RIGHT
                     /label=ori
                     /note="high-copy-number ColE1/pMB1/pBR322/pUC origin of
                     replication"
     primer_bind     491..510
                     /label=pBR322ori-F
                     /note="pBR322 origin, forward primer"
     primer_bind     744..761
                     /label=L4440
                     /note="L4440 vector, forward primer"
     misc_feature    776..915
                     /label=bom
                     /note="basis of mobility region from pBR322"
     primer_bind     complement(841..860)
                     /label=pRS-marker
                     /note="pRS vectors, use to sequence yeast selectable
                     marker"
     primer_bind     1001..1023
                     /label=pGEX 3'
                     /note="pGEX vectors, reverse primer"
     CDS             complement(1017..1208)
                     /codon_start=1
                     /gene="rop"
                     /product="Rop protein, which maintains plasmids at low copy
                     number"
                     /label=rop
                     /translation="MTKQEKTALNMARFIRSQTLTLLEKLNELDADEQADICESLHDHA
                     DELYRSCLARFGDDGENL"
     CDS             complement(2520..3602)
                     /codon_start=1
                     /gene="lacI"
                     /product="lac repressor"
                     /label=lacI
                     /note="The lac repressor binds to the lac operator to
                     inhibit transcription in E. coli. This inhibition can be
                     relieved by adding lactose or
                     isopropyl-beta-D-thiogalactopyranoside (IPTG)."
                     /translation="MKPVTLYDVAEYAGVSYQTVSRVVNQASHVSAKTREKVEAAMAEL
                     NYIPNRVAQQLAGKQSLLIGVATSSLALHAPSQIVAAIKSRADQLGASVVVSMVERSGV
                     EACKAAVHNLLAQRVSGLIINYPLDDQDAIAVEAACTNVPALFLDVSDQTPINSIIFSH
                     EDGTRLGVEHLVALGHQQIALLAGPLSSVSARLRLAGWHKYLTRNQIQPIAEREGDWSA
                     MSGFQQTMQMLNEGIVPTAMLVANDQMALGAMRAITESGLRVGADISVVGYDDTEDSSC
                     YIPPLTTIKQDFRLLGQTSVDRLLQLSQGQAVKGNQLLPVSLVKRKTTLAPNTQTASPR
                     ALADSLMQLARQVSRLESGQ"
     primer_bind     3564..3583
                     /label=LacI-R
                     /note="LacI, reverse primer"
     promoter        complement(3603..3680)
                     /gene="lacI"
                     /label=lacI promoter
     primer_bind     3886..3905
                     /label=pBRrevBam
                     /note="pBR322 vectors, tet region, downstream of BamHI,
                     reverse primer"
     primer_bind     3989..4008
                     /label=T7
                     /note="T7 promoter, forward primer"
     promoter        3989..4007
                     /label=T7 promoter
                     /note="promoter for bacteriophage T7 RNA polymerase"
     protein_bind    4008..4032
                     /label=lac operator
                     /bound_moiety="lac repressor encoded by lacI"
                     /note="The lac repressor binds to the lac operator to
                     inhibit transcription in E. coli. This inhibition can be
                     relieved by adding lactose or
                     isopropyl-beta-D-thiogalactopyranoside (IPTG)."
     RBS             4047..4069
                     /note="efficient ribosome binding site from bacteriophage
                     T7 gene 10 (Olins and Rangwala, 1989)"
     CDS             4503..4535
                     /codon_start=1
                     /product="leader peptide from bacteriophage T7 gene 10"
                     /label=T7 tag (gene 10 leader)
                     /note="promotes efficient translation in E. coli"
                     /translation="MASMTGGQQMG"
     primer_bind     complement(4613..4631)
                     /label=T7 Term
                     /note="T7 terminator, reverse primer"
     terminator      4627..4674
                     /label=T7 terminator
                     /note="transcription terminator for bacteriophage T7 RNA
                     polymerase"
     promoter        complement(4849..4877)
                     /label=tet promoter
                     /note="E. coli promoter for tetracycline efflux protein
                     gene"
     primer_bind     complement(4904..4922)
                     /label=pBRforEco
                     /note="pBR322 vectors, upsteam of EcoRI site, forward
                     primer"
     promoter        4990..5094
                     /gene="bla"
                     /label=AmpR promoter
     CDS             5095..5955
                     /codon_start=1
                     /gene="bla"
                     /product="beta-lactamase"
                     /label=AmpR
                     /note="confers resistance to ampicillin, carbenicillin, and
                     related antibiotics"
                     /translation="MSIQHFRVALIPFFAAFCLPVFAHPETLVKVKDAEDQLGARVGYI
                     ELDLNSGKILESFRPEERFPMMSTFKVLLCGAVLSRVDAGQEQLGRRIHYSQNDLVEYS
                     PVTEKHLTDGMTVRELCSAAITMSDNTAANLLLTTIGGPKELTAFLHNMGDHVTRLDRW
                     EPELNEAIPNDERDTTMPAAMATTLRKLLTGELLTLASRQQLIDWMEADKVAGPLLRSA
                     LPAGWFIADKSGAGERGSRGIIAALGPDGKPSRIVVIYTTGSQATMDERNRQIAEIGAS
                     LIKHW"
     primer_bind     complement(5313..5332)
                     /label=Amp-R
                     /note="Ampicillin resistance gene, reverse primer"
ORIGIN
        1 cttgagatcc tttttttctg cgcgtaatct gctgcttgca aacaaaaaaa ccaccgctac
       61 cagcggtggt ttgtttgccg gatcaagagc taccaactct ttttccgaag gtaactggct
      121 tcagcagagc gcagatacca aatactgtyc ttctagtgta gccgtagtta ggccaccact
      181 tcaagaactc tgtagcaccg cctacatacc tcgctctgct aatcctgtta ccagtggctg
      241 ctgccagtgg cgataagtcg tgtcttaccg ggttggactc aagacgatag ttaccggata
      301 aggcgcagcg gtcgggctga acggggggtt cgtgcacaca gcccagcttg gagcgaacga
      361 cctacaccga actgagatac ctacagcgtg agctatgaga aagcgccacg cttcccgaag
      421 ggagaaaggc ggacaggtat ccggtaagcg gcagggtcgg aacaggagag cgcacgaggg
      481 agcttccagg gggaaacgcc tggtatcttt atagtcctgt cgggtttcgc cacctctgac
      541 ttgagcgtcg atttttgtga tgctcgtcag gggggcggag cctatggaaa aacgccagca
      601 acgcggcctt tttacggttc ctggcctttt gctggccttt tgctcacatg ttctttcctg
      661 cgttatcccc tgattctgtg gataaccgta ttaccgcctt tgagtgagct gataccgctc
      721 gccgcagccg aacgaccgag cgcagcgagt cagtgagcga ggaagcggaa gagcgcctga
      781 tgcggtattt tctccttacg catctgtgcg gtatttcaca ccgcaatggt gcactctcag
      841 tacaatctgc tctgatgccg catagttaag ccagtataca ctccgctatc gctacgtgac
      901 tgggtcatgg ctgcgccccg acacccgcca acacccgctg acgcgccctg acgggcttgt
      961 ctgctcccgg catccgctta cagacaagct gtgaccgtct ccgggagctg catgtgtcag
     1021 aggttttcac cgtcatcacc gaaacgcgcg aggcagctgc ggtaaagctc atcagcgtgg
     1081 tcgtgaagcg attcacagat gtctgcctgt tcatccgcgt ccagctcgtt gagtttctcc
     1141 agaagcgtta atgtctggct tctgataaag cgggccatgt taagggcggt tttttcctgt
     1201 ttggtcactg atgcctccgt gtaaggggga tttctgttca tgggggtaat gataccgatg
     1261 aaacgagaga ggatgctcac gatacgggtt actgatgatg aacatgcccg gttactggaa
     1321 cgttgtgagg gtaaacaact ggcggtatgg atgcggcggg accagagaaa aatcactcag
     1381 ggtcaatgcc agcgcttcgt taatacagat gtaggtgttc cacagggtag ccagcagcat
     1441 cctgcgatgc agatccggaa cataatggtg cagggcgctg acttccgcgt ttccagactt
     1501 tacgaaacac ggaaaccgaa gaccattcat gttgttgctc aggtcgcaga cgttttgcag
     1561 cagcagtcgc ttcacgttcg ctcgcgtatc ggtgattcat tctgctaacc agtaaggcaa
     1621 ccccgccagc ctagccgggt cctcaacgac aggagcacga tcatgcgcac ccgtggccag
     1681 gacccaacgc tgcccgagat gcgccgcgtg cggctgctgg agatggcgga cgcgatggat
     1741 atgttctgcc aagggttggt ttgcgcattc acagttctcc gcaagaattg attggctcca
     1801 attcttggag tggtgaatcc gttagcgagg tgccgccggc ttccattcag gtcgaggtgg
     1861 cccggctcca tgcaccgcga cgcaacgcgg ggaggcagac aaggtatagg gcggcgccta
     1921 caatccatgc caacccgttc catgtgctcg ccgaggcggc ataaatcgcc gtgacgatca
     1981 gcggtccaat gatcgaagtt aggctggtaa gagccgcgag cgatccttga agctgtccct
     2041 gatggtcgtc atctacctgc ctggacagca tggcctgcaa cgcgggcatc ccgatgccgc
     2101 cggaagcgag aagaatcata atggggaagg ccatccagcc tcgcgtcgcg aacgccagca
     2161 agacgtagcc cagcgcgtcg gccgccatgc cggcgataat ggcctgcttc tcgccgaaac
     2221 gtttggtggc gggaccagtg acgaaggctt gagcgagggc gtgcaagatt ccgaataccg
     2281 caagcgacag gccgatcatc gtcgcgctcc agcgaaagcg gtcctcgccg aaaatgaccc
     2341 agagcgctgc cggcacctgt cctacgagtt gcatgataaa gaagacagtc ataagtgcgg
     2401 cgacgatagt catgccccgc gcccaccgga aggagctgac tgggttgaag gctctcaagg
     2461 gcatcggtcg agatcccggt gcctaatgag tgagctaact tacattaatt gcgttgcgct
     2521 cactgcccgc tttccagtcg ggaaacctgt cgtgccagct gcattaatga atcggccaac
     2581 gcgcggggag aggcggtttg cgtattgggc gccagggtgg tttttctttt caccagtgag
     2641 acgggcaaca gctgattgcc cttcaccgcc tggccctgag agagttgcag caagcggtcc
     2701 acgctggttt gccccagcag gcgaaaatcc tgtttgatgg tggttaacgg cgggatataa
     2761 catgagctgt cttcggtatc gtcgtatccc actaccgaga tatccgcacc aacgcgcagc
     2821 ccggactcgg taatggcgcg cattgcgccc agcgccatct gatcgttggc aaccagcatc
     2881 gcagtgggaa cgatgccctc attcagcatt tgcatggttt gttgaaaacc ggacatggca
     2941 ctccagtcgc cttcccgttc cgctatcggc tgaatttgat tgcgagtgag atatttatgc
     3001 cagccagcca gacgcagacg cgccgagaca gaacttaatg ggcccgctaa cagcgcgatt
     3061 tgctggtgac ccaatgcgac cagatgctcc acgcccagtc gcgtaccgtc ttcatgggag
     3121 aaaataatac tgttgatggg tgtctggtca gagacatcaa gaaataacgc cggaacatta
     3181 gtgcaggcag cttccacagc aatggcatcc tggtcatcca gcggatagtt aatgatcagc
     3241 ccactgacgc gttgcgcgag aagattgtgc accgccgctt tacaggcttc gacgccgctt
     3301 cgttctacca tcgacaccac cacgctggca cccagttgat cggcgcgaga tttaatcgcc
     3361 gcgacaattt gcgacggcgc gtgcagggcc agactggagg tggcaacgcc aatcagcaac
     3421 gactgtttgc ccgccagttg ttgtgccacg cggttgggaa tgtaattcag ctccgccatc
     3481 gccgcttcca ctttttcccg cgttttcgca gaaacgtggc tggcctggtt caccacgcgg
     3541 gaaacggtct gataagagac accggcatac tctgcgacat cgtataacgt tactggtttc
     3601 acattcacca ccctgaattg actctcttcc gggcgctatc atgccatacc gcgaaaggtt
     3661 ttgcgccatt cgatggtgtc cgggatctcg acgctctccc ttatgcgact cctgcattag
     3721 gaagcagccc agtagtaggt tgaggccgtt gagcaccgcc gccgcaagga atggtgcatg
     3781 caaggagatg gcgcccaaca gtcccccggc cacggggcct gccaccatac ccacgccgaa
     3841 acaagcgctc atgagcccga agtggcgagc ccgatcttcc ccatcggtga tgtcggcgat
     3901 ataggcgcca gcaaccgcac ctgtggcgcc ggtgatgccg gccacgatgc gtccggcgta
     3961 gaggatcgag atctcgatcc cgcgaaatta atacgactca ctatagggga attgtgagcg
     4021 gataacaatt cccctctaga aataattttg tttaacttta agaaggagat atacatatgg
     4081 atgtattcat gaaaggactt tcaaaggcca aggagggagt tgtggctgct gctgagaaaa
     4141 ccaaacaggg tgtggcagaa gcagcaggaa agacaaaaga gggtgttctc tatgtaggct
     4201 ccaaaaccaa ggagggagtg gtgcatggtg tggcaacagt ggctgagaag accaaagagc
     4261 aagtgacaaa tgttggagga gcagtggtga cgggtgtgac agcagtagcc aacaagacag
     4321 tggagggagc ggggagcatt gcagcagcca ctggctttgt caaaaaggac cagttgggca
     4381 agaatgaaga aggagcccca cacgaaggaa ttctggaaga tatgcctgtg gatcctgaca
     4441 atgaggctta tgaaatgcct tctgaggaag ggtatcaaga ctatgaacct gaagcctaac
     4501 atatggctag catgactggt ggacagcaaa tgggtcgcgg atcccgggta cctcgagtcg
     4561 accgatccgg ctgctaacaa agcccgaaag gaagctgagt tggctgctgc caccgctgag
     4621 caataactag cataacccct tggggcctct aaacgggtct tgaggggttt tttgctgaaa
     4681 ggaggaacta tatccggata tcccgcaaga ggcccggcag taccggcata accaagccta
     4741 tgcctacagc atccagggtg acggtgccga ggatgacgat gagcgcattg ttagatttca
     4801 tacacggtgc ctgactgcgt tagcaattta actgtgataa actaccgcat taaagcttat
     4861 cgatgataag ctgtcaaaca tgagaattct tgaagacgaa agggcctcgt gatacgccta
     4921 tttttatagg ttaatgtcat gataataatg gtttcttaga cgtcaggtgg cacttttcgg
     4981 ggaaatgtgc gcggaacccc tatttgttta tttttctaaa tacattcaaa tatgtatccg
     5041 ctcatgagac aataaccctg ataaatgctt caataatatt gaaaaaggaa gagtatgagt
     5101 attcaacatt tccgtgtcgc ccttattccc ttttttgcgg cattttgcct tcctgttttt
     5161 gctcacccag aaacgctggt gaaagtaaaa gatgctgaag atcagttggg tgcacgagtg
     5221 ggttacatcg aactggatct caacagcggt aagatccttg agagttttcg ccccgaagaa
     5281 cgttttccaa tgatgagcac ttttaaagtt ctgctatgtg gcgcggtatt atcccgtgtt
     5341 gacgccgggc aagagcaact cggtcgccgc atacactatt ctcagaatga cttggttgag
     5401 tactcaccag tcacagaaaa gcatcttacg gatggcatga cagtaagaga attatgcagt
     5461 gctgccataa ccatgagtga taacactgcg gccaacttac ttctgacaac gatcggagga
     5521 ccgaaggagc taaccgcttt tttgcacaac atgggggatc atgtaactcg ccttgatcgt
     5581 tgggaaccgg agctgaatga agccatacca aacgacgagc gtgacaccac gatgcctgca
     5641 gcaatggcaa caacgttgcg caaactatta actggcgaac tacttactct agcttcccgg
     5701 caacaattaa tagactggat ggaggcggat aaagttgcag gaccacttct gcgctcggcc
     5761 cttccggctg gctggtttat tgctgataaa tctggagccg gtgagcgtgg gtctcgcggt
     5821 atcattgcag cactggggcc agatggtaag ccctcccgta tcgtagttat ctacacgacg
     5881 gggagtcagg caactatgga tgaacgaaat agacagatcg ctgagatagg tgcctcactg
     5941 attaagcatt ggtaactgtc agaccaagtt tactcatata tactttagat tgatttaaaa
     6001 cttcattttt aatttaaaag gatctaggtg aagatccttt ttgataatct catgaccaaa
     6061 atcccttaac gtgagttttc gttccactga gcgtcagacc ccgtagaaaa gatcaaagga
     6121 tctt
//
