[The description below was written by a language model from this plasmid's Addgene catalogue record and the feature table of its GenBank file.]
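Description:
pET11a asyn Q79N (Q109H) (TAC-->TAT) is a bacterial expression plasmid built on the Novagen pET11a backbone for producing a mutant form of human alpha-synuclein (SNCA) in E. coli. The held sequence record is a 6124 bp circular construct. It replicates from a ColE1/pMB1-type origin accompanied by the pBR322 bom region and the rop gene, whose product restrains copy number; the catalogue lists copy number as unknown. Selection is by ampicillin resistance, conferred by beta-lactamase (bla) expressed from its own promoter.

The expression cassette follows the standard pET design. A T7 promoter is immediately followed by a lac operator, then the strong ribosome binding site from phage T7 gene 10, with a T7 terminator downstream. The plasmid also carries lacI under its own promoter, so lac repressor holds transcription off until lactose or IPTG is added. Expression requires a host that supplies T7 RNA polymerase. The alpha-synuclein coding sequence is not annotated as a feature in the table, but the unannotated interval between the RBS and the terminator region is where it would be expected to lie. A T7 tag (gene 10 leader) segment is annotated downstream of that interval; the record does not indicate whether it is translated as part of the product, and no tag is listed in the catalogue fields.

The insert carries the substitutions Q79N and Q109H. The name also notes a TAC-to-TAT codon change, which would be synonymous for tyrosine, though the record does not give its position or explain its purpose. The stated purpose is bacterial expression of mutant human alpha-synuclein, a protein encoded by a gene whose aliases (PARK1, PARK4) reflect its link to Parkinson's disease.
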