Addgene plasmid #105736: pET11a asyn Q79N (Q109H) (TAC-->TAT)
Purpose: Bacterial expression of mutant human alpha synuclein
Depositing lab: Hilal Lashuel. Depositing organization: Swiss Federal Institute of Technology (EPFL).
Backbone
  Vector backbone: pET11a
  Backbone manufacturer: Novagen
  Backbone size w/o insert (bp): 5677
  Vector type: Bacterial Expression
Growth in bacteria
  Bacterial resistance: Ampicillin, 100 μg/mL
  Growth temperature: 37°C
  Growth strain: DH5alpha
  Copy number: Unknown
Gene/Insert
  Gene/Insert name: alpha-synuclein Q79N (Q109H) (TAC-->TAT)
  Species: H. sapiens (human)
  Mutation: Q79N/Q109H
  Entrez Gene: SNCA (a.k.a. NACP, PARK1, PARK4, PD1)
  Promoter: T7
  Cloning method: Unknown
  Sequencing primers: 5′ T7 (TAATACGACTCACTATAGG); 3′ T7 term (CCGCTGAGCAATAACTAGC)
Terms and licenses: Academic/Nonprofit Terms; Industry Terms: Not Available to Industry
How to cite: pET11a asyn Q79N (Q109H) (TAC-->TAT) was a gift from Hilal Lashuel (Addgene plasmid # 105736 ; http://n2t.net/addgene:105736 ; RRID:Addgene_105736)
