>Addgene plasmid #105736 | pET11a asyn Q79N (Q109H) (TAC-->TAT) | depositor partial sequence | sequence record 200212 | sequencing results
AATTCCTNNANAATATTTTGTTTACTTTAAGAAGGAGATATACATATGGATGTATTCATGAAAGGACTTT
CAAAGGCCAAGGAGGGAGTTGTGGCTGCTGCTGAGAAAACCAAACAGGGTGTGGCAGAAGCAGCAGGAAA
GACAAAAGAGGGTGTTCTCTATGTAGGCTCCAAAACCAAGGAGGGAGTGGTGCATGGTGTGGCAACAGTG
GCTGAGAAGACCAAAGAGCAAGTGACAAATGTTGGAGGAGCAGTGGTGACGGGTGTGACAGCAGTAGCCA
ACAAGACAGTGGAGGGAGCGGGGAGCATTGCAGCAGCCACTGGCTTTGTCAAAAAGGACCAGTTGGGCAA
GAATGAAGAAGGAGCCCCACACGAAGGAATTCTGGAAGATATGCCTGTGGATCCTGACAATGAGGCTTAT
GAAATGCCTTCTGAGGAAGGGTATCAAGACTATGAACCTGAAGCCTAACATATGGCTAGCATGACTGGTG
GACAGCAAATGGGTCGCGGATCCCGGGTACCTCGAGTCGACCGATCCGGCTGCTAACAAAGCCCGAAAGG
AAGCTGAGTTGGCTGCTGCCACCGCTGAGCAATAACTAGCATAACCCCTTGGGGCCTCTAAACGGGTCTT
GAGGGGTTTTTTGCTGAAAGGAGGAACTATATCCGGATATCCCGCAAGAGGCCCGGCAGTACCGGCATAA
CCAAGCCTATGCCTACAGCATCCAGGGTGACGGTGCCGAGGATGACGATGAGCGCATTGTTAGATTTCAT
ACACGGTGCCTGACTGCGTTAGCAATTTAACTGTGATAAACTACCGCATTAAAGCTTATCGATGATAAGC
TGTCAAACATGAGAATTCTTGAAGACGAAAGGGCCTCGTGATACGCCTATTTTTATAGGTTAATGTCATG
ATAATAATGGTTTCTTAGACGTCAGGTGGCACTTTTCGGGGAAATGTGCGCGGAACCCCTATTTGTTTAT
TTTTCTAAATACATTCAAATATGTATCCGCTCATGANANAATAACCCTGANAAATGCTTCAATAATATTG
AAAAAGGANNNGTNTGA
